>Addgene plasmid #154779 | pAS_4xhyb PylT A41AA C55A LaG17-SynNotch 204TAG 442TAA | addgene full sequence | sequence record 310404 | Addgene NGS Result
CCCATTCGCCATTCAGGCTGCGCAACTGTTGGGAAGGGCGATCGGTGCGGGCCTCTTCGCTATTACGCCA
GCTGGCGAAAGGGGGATGTGCTGCAAGGCGATTAAGTTGGGTAACGCCAGGGTTTTCCCAGTCACGACGT
TGTAAAACGACGGCCAGTGAGCGCGCCTCGTTCATTCACGTTTTTGAACCCGTGGAGGACGGGCAGACTC
GCGGTGCAAATGTGTTTTACAGCGTGATGGAGCAGATGAAGATGCTCGACACGCTGCAGAACACGCAGCT
AGATTAACCCTAGAAAGATAATCATATTGTGACGTACGTTAAAGATAATCATGTGTAAAATTGACGCATG
TGTTTTATCGGTCTGTATATCGAGGTTTATTTATTAATTTGAATAGATATTAAGTTTTATTATATTTACA
CTTACATACTAATAATAAATTCAACAAACAATTTATTTATGTTTATTTATTTATTAAAAAAAACAAAAAC
TCAAAATTTCTTCTATAAAGTAACAAAACTTTTATGAGGGACAGCCCCCCCCCAAAGCCCCCAGGGATGT
AATTACGTCCCTCCCCCGCTAGGGGGCAGCAGCGAGCCGCCCGGGGCTCCGCTCCGGTCCGGCGCTCCCC
CCGCATCCCCGAGCCGGCAGCGTGCGGGGACAGCCCGGGCACGGGGAAGGTGGCACGGGATCGCTTTCCT
CTGAACGCTTCTCGCTGCTCTTTGAGCCTGCAGACACCTGGGGGGATACGGGGAAAAGGCCTCCACGGCC
AACTAGTGGCCTTGGAGCTGCAGTATTTAGCATGCCCCACCCATCTGCAAGGCATTCTGGATAGTGTCAA
AACAGCCGGAAATCAAGTCCGTTTATCTCAAACTTTAGCATTTTGGGAATAAATGATATTTGCTATGCTG
GTTAAATTAGATTTTAGTTAAATTTCCTGCTGAAGCTCTAGTACGATAAGTAACTTGACCTAAGTGTAAA
GTTGAGATTTCCTTCAGGTTTATATAGCTTGTGCGCCGCCTGGGTACCTCGGGGGACGCTCCGGCGAGCA
AACGGGTCTCTAAAACCTGTAAAGCGGGGTTCGACACCCCGGTCTCTCGGACAAGTGCGGTTTTTATCGC
TGCAGTATTTAGCATGCCCCACCCATCTGCAAGGCATTCTGGATAGTGTCAAAACAGCCGGAAATCAAGT
CCGTTTATCTCAAACTTTAGCATTTTGGGAATAAATGATATTTGCTATGCTGGTTAAATTAGATTTTAGT
TAAATTTCCTGCTGAAGCTCTAGTACGATAAGTAACTTGACCTAAGTGTAAAGTTGAGATTTCCTTCAGG
TTTATATAGCTTGTGCGCCGCCTGGGTACCTCGGGGGACGCTCCGGCGAGCAAACGGGTCTCTAAAACCT
GTAAAGCGGGGTTCGACACCCCGGTCTCTCGGACAAGTGCGGTTTTTCTTGCTGCAGTATTTAGCATGCC
CCACCCATCTGCAAGGCATTCTGGATAGTGTCAAAACAGCCGGAAATCAAGTCCGTTTATCTCAAACTTT
AGCATTTTGGGAATAAATGATATTTGCTATGCTGGTTAAATTAGATTTTAGTTAAATTTCCTGCTGAAGC
TCTAGTACGATAAGTAACTTGACCTAAGTGTAAAGTTGAGATTTCCTTCAGGTTTATATAGCTTGTGCGC
CGCCTGGGTACCTCGGGGGACGCTCCGGCGAGCAAACGGGTCTCTAAAACCTGTAAAGCGGGGTTCGACA
CCCCGGTCTCTCGGACAAGTGCGGTTTTTTTGCCTGCAGTATTTAGCATGCCCCACCCATCTGCAAGGCA
TTCTGGATAGTGTCAAAACAGCCGGAAATCAAGTCCGTTTATCTCAAACTTTAGCATTTTGGGAATAAAT
GATATTTGCTATGCTGGTTAAATTAGATTTTAGTTAAATTTCCTGCTGAAGCTCTAGTACGATAAGTAAC
TTGACCTAAGTGTAAAGTTGAGATTTCCTTCAGGTTTATATAGCTTGTGCGCCGCCTGGGTACCTCGGGG
GACGCTCCGGCGAGCAAACGGGTCTCTAAAACCTGTAAAGCGGGGTTCGACACCCCGGTCTCTCGGACAA
GTGCGGTTTTTCGTCTCACTAGTGCTCTAGAAAGGATCTGCGATCGCTCCGGTGCCCGTCAGTGGGCAGA
GCGCACATCGCCCACAGTCCCCGAGAAGTTGGGGGGAGGGGTCGGCAATTGAACGGGTGCCTAGAGAAGG
TGGCGCGGGGTAAACTGGGAAAGTGATGTCGTGTACTGGCTCCGCCTTTTTCCCGAGGGTGGGGGAGAAC
CGTATATAAGTGCAGTAGTCGCCGTGAACGTTCTTTTTCGCAACGGGTTTGCCGCCAGAACACAGCTGAA
GCTTCGAGGGGCTCGCATCTCTCCTTCACGCGCCCGCCGCCCTACCTGAGGCCGCCATCCACGCCGGTTG
AGTCGCGTTCTGCCGCCTCCCGCCTGTGGTGCCTCCTGAACTGCGTCCGCCGTCTAGGTAAGTTTAAAGC
TCAGGTCGAGACCGGGCCTTTGTCCGGCGCTCCCTTGGAGCCTACCTAGACTCAGCCGGCTCTCCACGCT
TTGCCTGACCCTGCTTGCTCAACTCTACGTCTTTGTTTCGTTTTCTGTTCTGCGCCGTTACAGATCCAAG
CTGTGACCGGCGCCTACTCTAGAGCTAGCCACCATGGCATTGCCCGTGACCGCCCTGCTGCTGCCACTGG
CCTTGTTGCTCCACGCCGCGCGGCCAGAACAGAAGCTGATCAGCGAGGAGGATCTGATGGCTGATGTGCA
ACTCGTAGAGTCCGGTGGCGGACTCGTCCAGGCGGGAGGCTCCCTGCGCCTGAGTTGCGCTGCGTCCGGA
AGAACTATTAGCATGGCCGCCATGAGTTGGTTCAGACAGGCGCCTGGAAAGGAGAGGGAGTTCGTGGCAG
GCATAAGTCGCTCCGCAGGGTCAGCCGTCCATGCCGACTCCGTAAAGGGACGCTTTACCATCTCCAGAGA
TAACACAAAAAACACGCTCTATCTCCAAATGAATTCTTTGAAGGCCGAGGACACAGCCGTGTACTACTGC
GCCGTTAGGACCAGCGGATTTTTTGGAAGCATTCCTAGGACAGGGACAGCCTTTGATTACTGGGGCCAGG
GAACGCAGGTTACCGTTTCCATCCTGGACTACAGCTTCACAGAGAACCTGTACTTCCAAGGTGGCGCTGG
GCGCGACATTCCCCCACCGCAGATTGAGGAGGCCTGTGAGCTGCCTGAGTGCCAGGTGGATGCAGGCAAT
AAGGTCTGCAACTAGCAGTGTAATAATCACGCATGTGGCTGGGATGGTGGCGACTGCTCCCTCAACTTCA
ATGACCCCTGGAAGAACTGCACGCAGTCTCTACAGTGCTGGAAGTATTTTAGCGACGGCCACTGTGACAG
CCAGTGCAACTCGGCCGGCTGCCTCTTTGATGGCTTCGACTGCCAGCTCACCGAGGGACAGTGTAACCCC
CTGTATGACCAGTACTGCAAGGACCACTTCAGTGATGGCCACTGCGACCAGGGCTGTAACAGTGCCGAAT
GTGAGTGGGATGGCCTAGACTGTGCTGAGCATGTACCCGAGCGGCTGGCAGCCGGCACCCTGGTGCTGGT
GGTGCTGCTTCCACCCGACCAGCTACGGAACAACTCCTTCCACTTTCTGCGGGAGCTCAGCCACGTGCTG
CACACCAACGTGGTCTTCAAGCGTGATGCGCAAGGCCAGCAGATGATCTTCCCGTACTATGGCCACGAGG
AAGAGCTGCGCAAGCACCCAATCAAGCGCTCTACAGTGGGTTGGGCCACCTCTTCACTGCTTCCTGGTAC
CAGTGGTGGGCGCCAGCGCAGGGAGCTGGACCCCATGGACATCCGTGGCTCCATTGTCTACCTGGAGATC
GACAACCGGCAATGTGTGCAGTCATCCTCGCAGTGCTTCCAGAGTGCCACCGATGTGGCTGCCTTCCTAG
GTGCTCTTGCGTCACTTGGCAGCCTCTAAATTCCTTACAAGATTGAGGCCGTGAAGAGTGAGCCGGTGGA
GCCTCCGCTGCCCTCGCAGCTGCACCTCATGTACGTGGCAGCGGCCGCCTTCGTGCTCCTGTTCTTTGTG
GGCTGTGGGGTGCTGCTGTCCCGCAAGCGCCGGCGGTGAGGATCCGCGGCCGCGCCCCTCTCCCTCCCCC
CCCCCTAACGTTACTGGCCGAAGCCGCTTGGAATAAGGCCGGTGTGCGTTTGTCTATATGTTATTTTCCA
CCATATTGCCGTCTTTTGGCAATGTGAGGGCCCGGAAACCTGGCCCTGTCTTCTTGACGAGCATTCCTAG
GGGTCTTTCCCCTCTCGCCAAAGGAATGCAAGGTCTGTTGAATGTCGTGAAGGAAGCAGTTCCTCTGGAA
GCTTCTTGAAGACAAACAACGTCTGTAGCGACCCTTTGCAGGCAGCGGAACCCCCCACCTGGCGACAGGT
GCCTCTGCGGCCAAAAGCCACGTGTATAAGATACACCTGCAAAGGCGGCACAACCCCAGTGCCACGTTGT
GAGTTGGATAGTTGTGGAAAGAGTCAAATGGCTCTCCTCAAGCGTATTCAACAAGGGGCTGAAGGATGCC
CAGAAGGTACCCCATTGTATGGGATCTGATCTGGGGCCTCGGTGCACATGCTTTACATGTGTTTAGTCGA
GGTTAAAAAAACGTCTAGGCCCCCCGAACCACGGGGACGTGGTTTTCCTTTGAAAAACACGATGATAATA
TGGCCACAACCATGGCGTCCGGAATGACCGAGTACAAGCCCACGGTGCGCCTCGCCACCCGCGACGACGT
CCCCAGGGCCGTACGCACCCTCGCCGCCGCGTTCGCCGACTACCCCGCCACGCGCCACACCGTCGATCCG
GACCGCCACATCGAGCGGGTCACCGAGCTGCAAGAACTCTTCCTCACGCGCGTCGGGCTCGACATCGGCA
AGGTGTGGGTCGCGGACGACGGCGCCGCGGTGGCGGTCTGGACCACGCCGGAGAGCGTCGAAGCGGGGGC
GGTGTTCGCCGAGATCGGCCCGCGCATGGCCGAGTTGAGCGGTTCCCGGCTGGCCGCGCAGCAACAGATG
GAAGGCCTCCTGGCGCCGCACCGGCCCAAGGAGCCCGCGTGGTTCCTGGCCACCGTCGGCGTCTCGCCCG
ACCACCAGGGCAAGGGTCTGGGCAGCGCCGTCGTGCTCCCCGGAGTGGAGGCGGCCGAGCGCGCCGGGGT
GCCCGCCTTCCTGGAGACCTCCGCGCCCCGCAACCTCCCCTTCTACGAGCGGCTCGGCTTCACCGTCACC
GCCGACGTCGAGGTGCCCGAAGGACCGCGCACCTGGTGCATGACCCGCAAGCCCGGTGCCTGAGTCGACA
ATCAACCTCTGGATTACAAAATTTGTGAAAGATTGACTGGTATTCTTAACTATGTTGCTCCTTTTACGCT
ATGTGGATACGCTGCTTTAATGCCTTTGTATCATGCGTTAACTAAACTTGTTTATTGCAGCTTATAATGG
TTACAAATAAAGCAATAGCATCACAAATTTCACAAATAAAGCATTTTTTTCACTGCATTCTAGTTGTGGT
TTGTCCAAACTCATCAATGTATCTTATCATGTCTGGAATTGACTCAAATGATGTCAATTAGTCTATCAGA
AGCTCATCTGGTCTCCCTTCCGGGGGACAAGACATCCCTGTTTAATATTTAAACAGCAGTGTTCCCAAAC
TGGGTTCTTATATCCCTTGCTCTGGTCAACCAGGTTGCAGGGTTTCCTGTCCTCACAGGAACGAAGTCCC
TAAAGAAACAGTGGCAGCCAGGTTTAGCCCCGGAATTGACTGGATTCCTTTTTTAGGGCCCATTGGTATG
GCTTTTTCCCCGTATCCCCCCAGGTGTCTGCAGGCTCAAAGAGCAGCGAGAAGCGTTCAGAGGAAAGCGA
TCCCGTGCCACCTTCCCCGTGCCCGGGCTGTCCCCGCACGCTGCCGGCTCGGGGATGCGGGGGGAGCGCC
GGACCGGAGCGGAGCCCCGGGCGGCTCGCTGCTGCCCCCTAGCGGGGGAGGGACGTAATTACATCCCTGG
GGGCTTTGGGGGGGGGCTGTCCCTGATATCTATAACAAGAAAATATATATATAATAAGTTATCACGTAAG
TAGAACATGAAATAACAATATAATTATCGTATGAGTTAAATCTTAAAAGTCACGTAAAAGATAATCATGC
GTCATTTTGACTCACGCGGTCGTTATAGTTCAAAATCAGTGACACTTACCGCATTGACAAGCACGCCTCA
CGGGAGCTCCAAGCGGCGACTGAGATGTCCTAAATGCACAGCGACGGATTCGCGCTATTTAGAAAGAGAG
AGCAATATTTCAAGAATGCATGCGTCAATTTTACGCAGACTATCTTTCTAGGGTTAATCTAGCTGCATCA
GGATCATATCGTCGGGTCTTTTTTCCGGCTCAGTCATCGCCCAAGCTGGCGCTATCTGGGCATCGGGGAG
GAAGAAGCCCGTGCCTTTTCCCGCGAGGTTGAAGCGGCATGGAAAGAGTTTGCCGAGGATGACTGCTGCT
GCATTGACGTTGAGCGAAAACGCACGTTTACCATGATGATTCGGGAAGGTGTGGCCATGCACGCCTTTAA
CGGTGAACTGTTCGTTCAGGCCACCTGGGATACCAGTTCGTCGCGGCTTTTCCGGACACAGTTCCGGATG
GTCAGCCCGAAGCGCATCAGCAACCCGAACAATACCGGCGACAGCCGGAACTGCCGTGCCGGTGTGCAGA
TTAATGACAGCGGTGCGGCGCTGGGATATTACGTCAGCGAGGACGGGTATCCTGGCTGGATGCCGCAGAA
ATGGACATGGATACCCCGTGAGTTACCCGGCGGGCGCGCTTGGCGTAATCATGGTCATAGCTGTTTCCTG
TGTGAAATTGTTATCCGCTCACAATTCCACACAACATACGAGCCGGAAGCATAAAGTGTAAAGCCTGGGG
TGCCTAATGAGTGAGCTAACTCACATTAATTGCGTTGCGCTCACTGCCCGCTTTCCAGTCGGGAAACCTG
TCGTGCCAGCTGCATTAATGAATCGGCCAACGCGCGGGGAGAGGCGGTTTGCGTATTGGGCGCTCTTCCG
CTTCCTCGCTCACTGACTCGCTGCGCTCGGTCGTTCGGCTGCGGCGAGCGGTATCAGCTCACTCAAAGGC
GGTAATACGGTTATCCACAGAATCAGGGGATAACGCAGGAAAGAACATGTGAGCAAAAGGCCAGCAAAAG
GCCAGGAACCGTAAAAAGGCCGCGTTGCTGGCGTTTTTCCATAGGCTCCGCCCCCCTGACGAGCATCACA
AAAATCGACGCTCAAGTCAGAGGTGGCGAAACCCGACAGGACTATAAAGATACCAGGCGTTTCCCCCTGG
AAGCTCCCTCGTGCGCTCTCCTGTTCCGACCCTGCCGCTTACCGGATACCTGTCCGCCTTTCTCCCTTCG
GGAAGCGTGGCGCTTTCTCATAGCTCACGCTGTAGGTATCTCAGTTCGGTGTAGGTCGTTCGCTCCAAGC
TGGGCTGTGTGCACGAACCCCCCGTTCAGCCCGACCGCTGCGCCTTATCCGGTAACTATCGTCTTGAGTC
CAACCCGGTAAGACACGACTTATCGCCACTGGCAGCAGCCACTGGTAACAGGATTAGCAGAGCGAGGTAT
GTAGGCGGTGCTACAGAGTTCTTGAAGTGGTGGCCTAACTACGGCTACACTAGAAGAACAGTATTTGGTA
TCTGCGCTCTGCTGAAGCCAGTTACCTTCGGAAAAAGAGTTGGTAGCTCTTGATCCGGCAAACAAACCAC
CGCTGGTAGCGGTGGTTTTTTTGTTTGCAAGCAGCAGATTACGCGCAGAAAAAAAGGATCTCAAGAAGAT
CCTTTGATCTTTTCTACGGGGTCTGACGCTCAGTGGAACGAAAACTCACGTTAAGGGATTTTGGTCATGA
GATTATCAAAAAGGATCTTCACCTAGATCCTTTTAAATTAAAAATGAAGTTTTAAATCAATCTAAAGTAT
ATATGAGTAAACTTGGTCTGACAGTTACCAATGCTTAATCAGTGAGGCACCTATCTCAGCGATCTGTCTA
TTTCGTTCATCCATAGTTGCCTGACTCCCCGTCGTGTAGATAACTACGATACGGGAGGGCTTACCATCTG
GCCCCAGTGCTGCAATGATACCGCGAGACCCACGCTCACCGGCTCCAGATTTATCAGCAATAAACCAGCC
AGCCGGAAGGGCCGAGCGCAGAAGTGGTCCTGCAACTTTATCCGCCTCCATCCAGTCTATTAATTGTTGC
CGGGAAGCTAGAGTAAGTAGTTCGCCAGTTAATAGTTTGCGCAACGTTGTTGCCATTGCTACAGGCATCG
TGGTGTCACGCTCGTCGTTTGGTATGGCTTCATTCAGCTCCGGTTCCCAACGATCAAGGCGAGTTACATG
ATCCCCCATGTTGTGCAAAAAAGCGGTTAGCTCCTTCGGTCCTCCGATCGTTGTCAGAAGTAAGTTGGCC
GCAGTGTTATCACTCATGGTTATGGCAGCACTGCATAATTCTCTTACTGTCATGCCATCCGTAAGATGCT
TTTCTGTGACTGGTGAGTACTCAACCAAGTCATTCTGAGAATAGTGTATGCGGCGACCGAGTTGCTCTTG
CCCGGCGTCAATACGGGATAATACCGCGCCACATAGCAGAACTTTAAAAGTGCTCATCATTGGAAAACGT
TCTTCGGGGCGAAAACTCTCAAGGATCTTACCGCTGTTGAGATCCAGTTCGATGTAACCCACTCGTGCAC
CCAACTGATCTTCAGCATCTTTTACTTTCACCAGCGTTTCTGGGTGAGCAAAAACAGGAAGGCAAAATGC
CGCAAAAAAGGGAATAAGGGCGACACGGAAATGTTGAATACTCATACTCTTCCTTTTTCAATATTATTGA
AGCATTTATCAGGGTTATTGTCTCATGAGCGGATACATATTTGAATGTATTTAGAAAAATAAACAAATAG
GGGTTCCGCGCACATTTCCCCGAAAAGTGCCACCTAAATTGTAAGCGTTAATATTTTGTTAAAATTCGCG
TTAAATTTTTGTTAAATCAGCTCATTTTTTAACCAATAGGCCGAAATCGGCAAAATCCCTTATAAATCAA
AAGAATAGACCGAGATAGGGT
[37 nt withheld, positions 9192-9228]
AAAGAACGTGGACTCCAACGTCAAAGG
[49 nt withheld, positions 9256-9304]
T
[91 nt withheld, positions 9306-9396]
G
[124 nt withheld, positions 9398-9521]
Features (pLannotate 1.2.2; 21 found; start..end, strand, type, name):
      5..160     -  CDS            lacZα (fragment): LacZα fragment of β-galactosidase; lacZ fragment
    162..281     +  CDS            B (fragment): PORTL_LAMBD - Experimental evidence at protein level: Swiss-Prot protein existence level 1. Forms the portal vertex of the capsid (PubMed:6228056, PubMed:6232391). This portal plays critical roles in head assembly, genome packaging, neck/tail attachment, and genome ejection (Probable). The portal protein multimerizes as a single ring-shaped homododecamer arranged around a central channel (PubMed:6232391). Binds to the terminase subunits to form the packaging machine (PubMed:7799432). From Escherichia phage lambda (Bacteriophage lambda).
   2164..2375    +  promoter       EF-1α core promoter: core promoter for human elongation factor EF-1α
   2388..2656    +  LTR            5' LTR (truncated): truncated 5' long terminal repeat (LTR) from human T-cell leukemia virus (HTLV) type 1
   2694..2783    +  CDS            CD8A (fragment): CD8A_HUMAN - Also known as MAL. Experimental evidence at protein level: Swiss-Prot protein existence level 1. Integral membrane glycoprotein that plays an essential role in the immune response and serves multiple functions in responses against both external and internal offenses. In T-cells, functions primarily as a coreceptor for MHC class I molecule:peptide complex. The antigens presented by class I peptides are derived from cytosolic proteins while class II derived from extracellular proteins. Interacts simultaneously with the T-cell receptor (TCR) and the MHC class I proteins presented by
   2793..3170    +  CDS            HV02_CANLF: Experimental evidence at protein level: Swiss-Prot protein existence level 1. From Canis lupus familiaris (Dog) (Canis familiaris).
   3171..4166    +  CDS            Notch1 (fragment): NOTC1_MOUSE - Also known as Motch From Mus musculus (Mouse).
   4296..4758    +  misc_feature   IRES: internal ribosome entry site (IRES) of the encephalomyocarditis virus (EMCV)
   4784..5383    +  CDS            PuroR: puromycin N-acetyltransferase; pac from Streptomyces alboniger; confers resistance to puromycin
   5390..5496    +  misc_feature   WPRE (fragment): woodchuck hepatitis virus posttranscriptional regulatory element
   5505..5626    +  polyA_signal   SV40 poly(A) signal: SV40 polyadenylation signal
   5644..5736    +  ncRNA          G-CSF SLDE: Accession: RF00183 - G-CSF factor stem-loop destabilising element (SLDE)
   6433..6900    +  CDS            B (fragment): PORTL_LAMBD - Experimental evidence at protein level: Swiss-Prot protein existence level 1. Forms the portal vertex of the capsid (PubMed:6228056, PubMed:6232391). This portal plays critical roles in head assembly, genome packaging, neck/tail attachment, and genome ejection (Probable). The portal protein multimerizes as a single ring-shaped homododecamer arranged around a central channel (PubMed:6232391). Binds to the terminase subunits to form the packaging machine (PubMed:7799432). From Escherichia phage lambda (Bacteriophage lambda).
   6938..6954    -  protein_bind   lac operator: The lac repressor binds to the lac operator to inhibit transcription in E. coli. This inhibition can be relieved by adding lactose or isopropyl-β-D-thiogalactopyranoside (IPTG). lac repressor encoded by lacI
   6962..6992    -  promoter       lac promoter: promoter for the E. coli lac operon
   7007..7028    -  protein_bind   CAP binding site: CAP binding activates transcription in the presence of cAMP. E. coli catabolite activator protein
   7041..7133    -  CDS            lacI (fragment): lac repressor; lacI; The lac repressor binds to the lac operator to inhibit transcription in E. coli. This inhibition can be relieved by adding lactose or isopropyl-β-D-thiogalactopyranoside (IPTG).
   7316..7904    -  rep_origin     ori: high-copy-number ColE1/pMB1/pBR322/pUC origin of replication
   8075..8935    -  CDS            AmpR: β-lactamase; bla; confers resistance to ampicillin, carbenicillin, and related antibiotics
   8936..9040    -  promoter       AmpR promoter: bla
   9093..9521    -  rep_origin     f1 ori (sequence partly withheld): f1 bacteriophage origin of replication; arrow indicates direction of (+) strand synthesis
