[The description below was written by a language model from this plasmid's Addgene catalogue record and pLannotate feature annotations shown in this document.]
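Description:
pAS_4xhyb PylT A41AA C55A LaG17-SynNotch 204TAG 442TAA is a 9.5 kb mammalian expression plasmid on the pAS backbone, built for genetic code expansion experiments in which two different noncanonical amino acids are placed into one cell-surface protein. It can be used by transient transfection or, according to the record, integrated stably into the genome through piggyBac transposition. The transposon terminal repeats are not called out in the automated annotation. In bacteria it is maintained by a high-copy ColE1/pUC origin with ampicillin resistance. An f1 origin and remnants of a lacZα/lac promoter region are also present.

The payload is a synthetic LaG17-SynNotch receptor driven by an EF-1α core promoter joined to an HTLV-1 5' LTR segment, a common hybrid EF1 promoter arrangement. The annotated coding region begins with a CD8α fragment, presumably the signal peptide. Next comes an immunoglobulin heavy-chain variable-like domain, which corresponds to the N-terminal LaG17 nanobody, and then a mouse Notch1 fragment that forms the SynNotch core. Two stop codons interrupt the reading frame, an amber TAG at position 204 and an ochre TAA at position 442. The purpose field gives the second position as 277TAA, an inconsistency within the record. Full-length protein is made only when matching suppressor tRNAs decode these codons.

Downstream, an EMCV IRES links puromycin N-acetyltransferase to the same transcript for selection. A partial WPRE and an SV40 polyadenylation signal follow. The plasmid also carries four copies of a hybrid pyrrolysine tRNA (PylT) with the A41AA and C55A mutations. This cassette is not annotated in the feature table and probably lies in one of the unannotated stretches. The associated work concerns two-colour bioorthogonal labelling and crosslinking of proteins on live mammalian cells.
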