Addgene plasmid #154779: pAS_4xhyb PylT A41AA C55A LaG17-SynNotch 204TAG 442TAA
Purpose: plasmid with 4xhybrid PylT cassette (mutant A41AA C55A) and LaG17-SynNotch 204TAG 277TAA, for transient transfection or stable, piggybac-mediated, integration
Depositing lab: Simon Elsaesser. Depositing organization: Karolinska Institutet. Publication: Site-Specific Incorporation of Two ncAAs for Two-Color Bioorthogonal Labeling and Crosslinking of Proteins on Live Mammalian Cells. Meineke B, Heimgartner J, Eirich J, Landreh M, Elsasser SJ. Cell Rep. 2020 Jun 23;31(12):107811. doi: 10.1016/j.celrep.2020.107811. PubMed 32579937.
Backbone
  Vector backbone: pAS
  Vector type: Mammalian Expression
  Selectable markers: Puromycin
Growth in bacteria
  Bacterial resistance: Ampicillin, 100 μg/mL
  Growth temperature: 37°C
  Growth strain: NEB Stable
  Copy number: High Copy
Gene/Insert
  Gene/Insert name: LaG17-SynNotch
  Species: Synthetic
  Insert size (bp): 1476
  Mutation: 204TAG 442TAA in LaG17-SynNotch, hybrid PylT with A41AA and C55A mutation
  Promoter: EF1
  Tag / fusion protein: LaG17 (N terminal on insert)
  Cloning method: Ligation Independent Cloning
Terms and licenses: Academic/Nonprofit Terms; Industry Terms: Not Available to Industry
Depositor comments: SynNotch described by Morsut et al. 2016 (PMID: 26830878)
How to cite: pAS_4xhyb PylT A41AA C55A LaG17-SynNotch 204TAG 442TAA was a gift from Simon Elsaesser (Addgene plasmid # 154779 ; http://n2t.net/addgene:154779 ; RRID:Addgene_154779)
